Addgene plasmid #49608: EGFP-Rab30Q68L
Purpose: expresses EGFP-Rab30Q68L in mammalian cells
Depositing lab: Marci Scidmore. Depositing organization: Cornell University.
Backbone
  Vector backbone: EGFP C1
  Backbone manufacturer: Clontech
  Backbone size w/o insert (bp): 4700
  Total vector size (bp): 5300
  Vector type: Mammalian Expression
  Selectable markers: Neomycin (select with G418)
Growth in bacteria
  Bacterial resistance: Kanamycin, 50 μg/mL
  Growth temperature: 37°C
  Growth strain: DH5alpha
  Copy number: High Copy
Gene/Insert
  Gene/Insert name: Rab30Q68L
  Species: H. sapiens (human)
  Insert size (bp): 600
  Mutation: Glutamine 68 to Leucine
  GenBank ID: AF498956
  Entrez Gene: RAB30
  Promoter: CMV
  Tag / fusion protein: EGFP (N terminal on insert)
  Cloning method: Restriction Enzyme; 5′ cloning site BamHI/BglII (destroyed during cloning); 3′ cloning site PstI (not destroyed)
  Sequencing primers: 5′ EGFP C (CATGGTCCTGCTGGAGTTCGTG)
Resource information
  A portion of this plasmid was derived from a plasmid made by: Rab30 derived from pCDNA3.1+HA-Rab30 purchased from Missouri S&T cDNA Resource Center
Terms and licenses: Academic/Nonprofit Terms; Industry Terms: Not Available to Industry
How to cite: EGFP-Rab30Q68L was a gift from Marci Scidmore (Addgene plasmid # 49608)
