[The description below was written by a language model from this plasmid's Addgene catalogue record and pLannotate feature annotations shown in this document.]
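Description:
EGFP-Rab30Q68L is a mammalian expression plasmid of about 5.3 kb built on the Clontech EGFP C1 backbone. It is maintained in E. coli at high copy through a ColE1/pUC-type origin and also carries an f1 phage origin. A single Tn5 aminoglycoside phosphotransferase gene (NeoR/KanR) provides both selections. A bacterial bla-type promoter drives it for kanamycin resistance in bacteria, and the SV40 enhancer/early promoter drives it for G418 selection of transfected mammalian cells, with an HSV TK polyadenylation signal downstream. The short large T antigen, ble and bGH poly(A) fragments in the feature table appear to be partial annotation matches within backbone sequence rather than functional parts.

The payload is a fusion open reading frame under the human cytomegalovirus immediate early enhancer and promoter. EGFP comes first, followed after a short linker by the roughly 600 bp human RAB30 coding sequence, so the fluorescent tag sits at the N terminus of the GTPase. Transcripts end at the SV40 polyadenylation signal. The Rab30 fragment came from an HA-Rab30 pcDNA3.1+ clone and was inserted by restriction cloning through a BamHI/BglII junction, which was destroyed, and a retained PstI site.

Rab30 is a small GTPase involved in membrane trafficking and has been linked to maintaining Golgi structure. The insert carries a glutamine 68 to leucine substitution. Changes at the equivalent conserved glutamine in Rab proteins generally impair GTP hydrolysis and favour the active GTP-bound state, although the record does not describe the mutant's behaviour. The stated purpose is expression of EGFP-Rab30Q68L in mammalian cells, which allows fluorescence imaging of the mutant protein's localisation.
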