Features (pLannotate 1.2.2; 15 found; start..end, strand, type, name):
     61..364     +  enhancer       CMV enhancer: human cytomegalovirus immediate early enhancer
    365..568     +  promoter       CMV promoter: human cytomegalovirus (CMV) immediate early promoter
    613..1329    +  CDS            EGFP: EGFP is a basic (constitutively fluorescent) green fluorescent protein published in 1996, derived from Aequorea victoria. It is reported to be a rapidly-maturing weak dimer with moderate acid sensitivity.
   1351..1959    +  CDS            RAB30: RAB30_HUMAN - Experimental evidence at protein level: Swiss-Prot protein existence level 1. The small GTPases Rab are key regulators of intracellular membrane trafficking, from the formation of transport vesicles to their fusion with membranes. Rabs cycle between an inactive GDP-bound form and an active GTP-bound form that is able to recruit to membranes different set of downstream effectors directly responsible for vesicle formation, movement, tethering and fusion (By similarity). Required for maintaining the structural integrity of the Golgi apparatus, possibly by mediating interactions with
   1963..1994    +  misc_feature   MCS (fragment): multiple cloning site
   2011..2095    +  CDS            large T antigen (fragment): large T antigen from SV40 (simian virus 40)
   2118..2239    +  polyA_signal   SV40 poly(A) signal: SV40 polyadenylation signal
   2273..2701    -  rep_origin     f1 ori (sequence partly withheld): f1 bacteriophage origin of replication; arrow indicates direction of (+) strand synthesis
   2728..2832    +  promoter       AmpR promoter: bla
   2834..3191    +  promoter       SV40 promoter: SV40 enhancer and early promoter
   3226..4020    +  CDS            NeoR/KanR: aminoglycoside phosphotransferase from Tn5; aph(3')-II (or nptII); confers resistance to neomycin, kanamycin, and G418 (Geneticin®)
   4041..4193    +  CDS            ble (fragment): BLE_KLEPN - Experimental evidence at protein level: Swiss-Prot protein existence level 1. Binding protein with a strong affinity to the bleomycin family of antibiotics. Binds to CL990; an antimitotic-antibiotic compound. From Klebsiella pneumoniae.
   4252..4299    +  polyA_signal   HSV TK poly(A) signal: herpes simplex virus thymidine kinase polyadenylation signal (Cole and Stacy, 1985)
   4390..4406    -  polyA_signal   bGH poly(A) signal (fragment): bovine growth hormone polyadenylation signal
   4628..5216    +  rep_origin     ori: high-copy-number ColE1/pMB1/pBR322/pUC origin of replication
>Addgene plasmid #49608 | EGFP-Rab30Q68L | depositor full sequence | sequence record 74249 | EGFP-Rab30Q68L sequence 5330 bps
TAGTTATTAATAGTAATCAATTACGGGGTCATTAGTTCATAGCCCATATATGGAGTTCCGCGTTACATAA
CTTACGGTAAATGGCCCGCCTGGCTGACCGCCCAACGACCCCCGCCCATTGACGTCAATAATGACGTATG
TTCCCATAGTAACGCCAATAGGGACTTTCCATTGACGTCAATGGGTGGAGTATTTACGGTAAACTGCCCA
CTTGGCAGTACATCAAGTGTATCATATGCCAAGTACGCCCCCTATTGACGTCAATGACGGTAAATGGCCC
GCCTGGCATTATGCCCAGTACATGACCTTATGGGACTTTCCTACTTGGCAGTACATCTACGTATTAGTCA
TCGCTATTACCATGGTGATGCGGTTTTGGCAGTACATCAATGGGCGTGGATAGCGGTTTGACTCACGGGG
ATTTCCAAGTCTCCACCCCATTGACGTCAATGGGAGTTTGTTTTGGCACCAAAATCAACGGGACTTTCCA
AAATGTCGTAACAACTCCGCCCCATTGACGCAAATGGGCGGTAGGCGTGTACGGTGGGAGGTCTATATAA
GCAGAGCTGGTTTAGTGAACCGTCAGATCCGCTAGCGCTACCGGTCGCCACCATGGTGAGCAAGGGCGAG
GAGCTGTTCACCGGGGTGGTGCCCATCCTGGTCGAGCTGGACGGCGACGTAAACGGCCACAAGTTCAGCG
TGTCCGGCGAGGGCGAGGGCGATGCCACCTACGGCAAGCTGACCCTGAAGTTCATCTGCACCACCGGCAA
GCTGCCCGTGCCCTGGCCCACCCTCGTGACCACCCTGACCTACGGCGTGCAGTGCTTCAGCCGCTACCCC
GACCACATGAAGCAGCACGACTTCTTCAAGTCCGCCATGCCCGAAGGCTACGTCCAGGAGCGCACCATCT
TCTTCAAGGACGACGGCAACTACAAGACCCGCGCCGAGGTGAAGTTCGAGGGCGACACCCTGGTGAACCG
CATCGAGCTGAAGGGCATCGACTTCAAGGAGGACGGCAACATCCTGGGGCACAAGCTGGAGTACAACTAC
AACAGCCACAACGTCTATATCATGGCCGACAAGCAGAAGAACGGCATCAAGGTGAACTTCAAGATCCGCC
ACAACATCGAGGACGGCAGCGTGCAGCTCGCCGACCACTACCAGCAGAACACCCCCATCGGCGACGGCCC
CGTGCTGCTGCCCGACAACCACTACCTGAGCACCCAGTCCGCCCTGAGCAAAGACCCCAACGAGAAGCGC
GATCACATGGTCCTGCTGGAGTTCGTGACCGCCGCCGGGATCACTCTCGGCATGGACGAGCTGTACAAGT
CCGGCCGGACTCAGATCCATATGAGTATGGAAGATTATGATTTCCTGTTCAAAATTGTTTTAATTGGCAA
CGCTGGTGTGGGGAAGACGTGCCTCGTCCGAAGATTCACTCAGGGTCTTTTCCCCCCAGGTCAAGGAGCC
ACAATTGGAGTTGATTTTATGATTAAGACAGTGGAGATTAATGGTGAAAAAGTAAAGCTACAGATCTGGG
ACACAGCAGGTCTAGAGAGATTTCGGTCCATTACCCAGAGTTACTACCGAAGCGCCAATGCCTTGATCCT
CACCTATGACATTACCTGTGAGGAATCCTTCCGTTGCCTTCCTGAGTGGCTGCGGGAGATAGAACAATAT
GCCAGCAACAAGGTCATCACTGTGTTAGTGGGCAACAAGATTGACCTGGCTGAAAGGAGAGAGGTTTCCC
AGCAGCGAGCTGAAGAATTCTCAGAAGCTCAGGACATGTATTATCTGGAGACCTCAGCCAAGGAATCTGA
TAATGTGGAGAAACTCTTCCTTGACTTAGCATGCCGACTCATCAGTGAAGCCAGACAGAACACACTTGTG
AACAATGTATCCTCACCCTTACCTGGAGAAGGGAAAAGCATCAGCTATTTGACTTGTTGTAATTTCAACT
AACTGCAGTCGACGGTACCGCGGGCCCGGGATCCACCGGATCTAGATAACTGATCATAATCAGCCATACC
ACATTTGTAGAGGTTTTACTTGCTTTAAAAAACCTCCCACACCTCCCCCTGAACCTGAAACATAAAATGA
ATGCAATTGTTGTTGTTAACTTGTTTATTGCAGCTTATAATGGTTACAAATAAAGCAATAGCATCACAAA
TTTCACAAATAAAGCATTTTTTTCACTGCATTCTAGTTGTGGTTTGTCCAAACTCATCAATGTATCTTAA
CGCGTAAATTGTAAGCGTTAATATTTTGTTAAAATTCGCGTTAAATTTTTGTTAAATCAGCTCATTTTTT
AACCAATAGGCCGAAATCGGCAAAATCCCTTATAAATCAAAAGAATAGACCGAGATAGGGT
[37 nt withheld, positions 2372-2408]
AAAGAACGTGGACTCCAACGTCAAAGG
[49 nt withheld, positions 2436-2484]
T
[91 nt withheld, positions 2486-2576]
G
[124 nt withheld, positions 2578-2701]
CAGGTGGCACTTTTCGGGGAAATGTGCGCGGAACCCCTATTTGTTTATTTTTCTAAATACATTCAAATAT
GTATCCGCTCATGAGACAATAACCCTGATAAATGCTTCAATAATATTGAAAAAGGAAGAGTCCTGAGGCG
GAAAGAACCAGCTGTGGAATGTGTGTCAGTTAGGGTGTGGAAAGTCCCCAGGCTCCCCAGCAGGCAGAAG
TATGCAAAGCATGCATCTCAATTAGTCAGCAACCAGGTGTGGAAAGTCCCCAGGCTCCCCAGCAGGCAGA
AGTATGCAAAGCATGCATCTCAATTAGTCAGCAACCATAGTCCCGCCCCTAACTCCGCCCATCCCGCCCC
TAACTCCGCCCAGTTCCGCCCATTCTCCGCCCCATGGCTGACTAATTTTTTTTATTTATGCAGAGGCCGA
GGCCGCCTCGGCCTCTGAGCTATTCCAGAAGTAGTGAGGAGGCTTTTTTGGAGGCCTAGGCTTTTGCAAA
GATCGATCAAGAGACAGGATGAGGATCGTTTCGCATGATTGAACAAGATGGATTGCACGCAGGTTCTCCG
GCCGCTTGGGTGGAGAGGCTATTCGGCTATGACTGGGCACAACAGACAATCGGCTGCTCTGATGCCGCCG
TGTTCCGGCTGTCAGCGCAGGGGCGCCCGGTTCTTTTTGTCAAGACCGACCTGTCCGGTGCCCTGAATGA
ACTGCAAGACGAGGCAGCGCGGCTATCGTGGCTGGCCACGACGGGCGTTCCTTGCGCAGCTGTGCTCGAC
GTTGTCACTGAAGCGGGAAGGGACTGGCTGCTATTGGGCGAAGTGCCGGGGCAGGATCTCCTGTCATCTC
ACCTTGCTCCTGCCGAGAAAGTATCCATCATGGCTGATGCAATGCGGCGGCTGCATACGCTTGATCCGGC
TACCTGCCCATTCGACCACCAAGCGAAACATCGCATCGAGCGAGCACGTACTCGGATGGAAGCCGGTCTT
GTCGATCAGGATGATCTGGACGAAGAGCATCAGGGGCTCGCGCCAGCCGAACTGTTCGCCAGGCTCAAGG
CGAGCATGCCCGACGGCGAGGATCTCGTCGTGACCCATGGCGATGCCTGCTTGCCGAATATCATGGTGGA
AAATGGCCGCTTTTCTGGATTCATCGACTGTGGCCGGCTGGGTGTGGCGGACCGCTATCAGGACATAGCG
TTGGCTACCCGTGATATTGCTGAAGAGCTTGGCGGCGAATGGGCTGACCGCTTCCTCGTGCTTTACGGTA
TCGCCGCTCCCGATTCGCAGCGCATCGCCTTCTATCGCCTTCTTGACGAGTTCTTCTGAGCGGGACTCTG
GGGTTCGAAATGACCGACCAAGCGACGCCCAACCTGCCATCACGAGATTTCGATTCCACCGCCGCCTTCT
ATGAAAGGTTGGGCTTCGGAATCGTTTTCCGGGACGCCGGCTGGATGATCCTCCAGCGCGGGGATCTCAT
GCTGGAGTTCTTCGCCCACCCTAGGGGGAGGCTAACTGAAACACGGAAGGAGACAATACCGGAAGGAACC
CGCGCTATGACGGCAATAAAAAGACAGAATAAAACGCACGGTGTTGGGTCGTTTGTTCATAAACGCGGGG
TTCGGTCCCAGGGCTGGCACTCTGTCGATACCCCACCGAGACCCCATTGGGGCCAATACGCCCGCGTTTC
TTCCTTTTCCCCACCCCACCCCCCAAGTTCGGGTGAAGGCCCAGGGCTCGCAGCCAACGTCGGGGCGGCA
GGCCCTGCCATAGCCTCAGGTTACTCATATATACTTTAGATTGATTTAAAACTTCATTTTTAATTTAAAA
GGATCTAGGTGAAGATCCTTTTTGATAATCTCATGACCAAAATCCCTTAACGTGAGTTTTCGTTCCACTG
AGCGTCAGACCCCGTAGAAAAGATCAAAGGATCTTCTTGAGATCCTTTTTTTCTGCGCGTAATCTGCTGC
TTGCAAACAAAAAAACCACCGCTACCAGCGGTGGTTTGTTTGCCGGATCAAGAGCTACCAACTCTTTTTC
CGAAGGTAACTGGCTTCAGCAGAGCGCAGATACCAAATACTGTCCTTCTAGTGTAGCCGTAGTTAGGCCA
CCACTTCAAGAACTCTGTAGCACCGCCTACATACCTCGCTCTGCTAATCCTGTTACCAGTGGCTGCTGCC
AGTGGCGATAAGTCGTGTCTTACCGGGTTGGACTCAAGACGATAGTTACCGGATAAGGCGCAGCGGTCGG
GCTGAACGGGGGGTTCGTGCACACAGCCCAGCTTGGAGCGAACGACCTACACCGAACTGAGATACCTACA
GCGTGAGCTATGAGAAAGCGCCACGCTTCCCGAAGGGAGAAAGGCGGACAGGTATCCGGTAAGCGGCAGG
GTCGGAACAGGAGAGCGCACGAGGGAGCTTCCAGGGGGAAACGCCTGGTATCTTTATAGTCCTGTCGGGT
TTCGCCACCTCTGACTTGAGCGTCGATTTTTGTGATGCTCGTCAGGGGGGCGGAGCCTATGGAAAAACGC
CAGCAACGCGGCCTTTTTACGGTTCCTGGCCTTTTGCTGGCCTTTTGCTCACATGTTCTTTCCTGCGTTA
TCCCCTGATTCTGTGGATAACCGTATTACCGCCATGCAT
