>Addgene plasmid #49608 | EGFP-Rab30Q68L | addgene partial sequence | sequence record 76328 | EGFP-C 5'-CATGGTCCTGCTGGAGTTCGTG-3'
CTCTCGGCATGGACGAGCTGTACAAGTCCGGCCGGACTCAGATCCATATGAGTATGGAAGATTATGATTT
CCTGTTCAAAATTGTTTTAATTGGCAACGCTGGTGTGGGGAAGACGTGCCTCGTCCGAAGATTCACTCAG
GGTCTTTTCCCCCCAGGTCAAGGAGCCACAATTGGAGTTGATTTTATGATTAAGACAGTGGAGATTAATG
GTGAAAAAGTAAAGCTACAGATCTGGGACACAGCAGGTCTAGAGAGATTTCGGTCCATTACCCAGAGTTA
CTACCGAAGCGCCAATGCCTTGATCCTCACCTATGACATTACCTGTGAGGAATCCTTCCGTTGCCTTCCT
GAGTGGCTGCGGGAGATAGAACAATATGCCAGCAACAAGGTCATCACTGTGTTAGTGGGCAACAAGATTG
ACCTGGCTGAAAGGAGAGAGGTTTCCCAGCAGCGAGCTGAAGAATTCTCAGAAGCTCAGGACATGTATTA
TCTGGAGACCTCAGCCAAGGAATCTGATAATGTGGAGAAACTCTTCCTTGACTTAGCATGCCGACTCATC
AGTGAGGCCAGACAGAACACACTTGTGAACAATGTATCCTCACCCTTACCTGGAGAAGGGAAAAGCATCA
GCTATTTGACTTGTTGTAATTTCAACTAACTGCAGTCGACGGTACCGCGGGCCCGGGATCCACCGGATCT
AGATAACTGATCATAATCAGCCATACCACATTTGTAGAGGTTTTACTTGCTTTAAAAAACCTCCCACACC
TCCCCCTGAACCTGAAACATAAAATGAATGCAATTGTTGTTGTTAACTTGTTTATTGCAGCTTATAATGG
TTACAAATAAAGCAATAGCATCACAAATTTCACAAATAAAGCATTTTTTTCACTGCATTCTAGTTGTGGT
TTGTCCAAACTCATCAATGTATCTTAACGCGTAAATTGTAAGCGTTAATATTTTGTTAAAATTCGCGTTA
AATTTTTGTTAA
